Addgene plasmid #48732: mCherryS131C
Purpose: Expresses mCherryS131C in E. coli cells
Depositing lab: Bradley Olsen. Depositing organization: Massachusetts Institute of Technology. Publication: Solid-state nanostructured materials from self-assembly of a globular protein-polymer diblock copolymer. Thomas CS, Glassman MJ, Olsen BD. ACS Nano. 2011 Jul 26;5(7):5697-707. doi: 10.1021/nn2013673. Epub 2011 Jun 22. PubMed 21696135.
Backbone
  Vector backbone: pQE-9
  Backbone manufacturer: QIAGEN
  Backbone size w/o insert (bp): 3439
  Total vector size (bp): 4136
  Vector type: Bacterial Expression
Growth in bacteria
  Bacterial resistance: Ampicillin and Kanamycin, 100 & 50 μg/mL
  Growth temperature: 37°C
  Growth strain: SG13009 (QIAGEN)
  Growth instructions: The SG13009 strain contains the repressor plasmid pREP4 to constitutively express the lac repressor and enable trans repression of protein expression before IPTG induction. The pREP4 plasmid is maintained by kanamycin selection.
  Copy number: Unknown
Gene/Insert
  Gene/Insert name: mCherryS131C (alt name: mCherry)
  Species: Synthetic
  Insert size (bp): 861
  Mutation: changed serine 131 to cysteine
  Promoter: T5
  Tag / fusion protein: 6xHis (N terminal on backbone)
  Cloning method: Restriction Enzyme; 5′ cloning site BamHI (unknown if destroyed); 3′ cloning site HindIII (unknown if destroyed)
  Sequencing primers: 5′ CCCGAAAAGTGCCACCTG; 3′ CAT-R
Terms and licenses: Academic/Nonprofit Terms; Industry Terms: Not Available to Industry
Depositor comments: This plasmid must be grown under Ampicillin (100ug/ml) and Kanamycin (50ug/ml) selection in order to retain both the mCherryS131C plasmid and the pREP4 helper plasmid. Please note that verifying this plasmid by sequencing or digest is challenging due to the presence of the helper plasmid, as multiple bands or mispriming is likely to occur. See Addgene's sequencing results for recommended primers. The S131C mutation in this plasmid is S136C, when compared to the starting Met of wild-type mCherry.
How to cite: mCherryS131C was a gift from Bradley Olsen (Addgene plasmid # 48732 ; http://n2t.net/addgene:48732 ; RRID:Addgene_48732)
