[The description below was written by a language model from this plasmid's Addgene catalogue record and pLannotate feature annotations shown in this document.]
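Description:
mCherryS131C is a bacterial expression plasmid built on the QIAGEN pQE-9 backbone, designed to produce a cysteine point mutant of the red fluorescent protein mCherry in E. coli. The 4,136 bp plasmid replicates from a ColE1/pMB1-type origin and carries a β-lactamase gene (AmpR) with its own promoter for ampicillin selection. The backbone also includes a pBR322 bom region, a short rop fragment, and a chloramphenicol acetyltransferase coding sequence preceded by only a fragment of the cat promoter. The record lists no chloramphenicol selection.

The mCherry coding sequence was cloned between BamHI and HindIII, in frame behind a backbone-encoded N-terminal 6xHis tag that allows metal-affinity purification. Transcription is driven by the phage T5 promoter, which is recognised by the host RNA polymerase. It is controlled by lac operator sequences, one embedded in the promoter and one just downstream. The lambda t0 terminator follows the insert, and an rrnB T1 terminator lies beyond the cat region.

Because the plasmid has no lacI gene, it is held in strain SG13009, whose kanamycin-selected pREP4 helper plasmid supplies lac repressor in trans and keeps expression off until IPTG induction. This is why the record lists dual ampicillin and kanamycin selection. The depositor notes that the co-resident helper plasmid complicates verification by digest or sequencing.

The insert changes serine 131 to cysteine, which is position 136 when counted from the wild-type mCherry start methionine. The record does not explain the mutation, but the associated publication concerns self-assembling globular protein–polymer diblock copolymers, which suggests the cysteine may serve as a site-specific polymer attachment point.
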