Features (pLannotate 1.2.2; 13 found; start..end, strand, type, name):
     10..54      +  promoter       T5 promoter: bacteriophage T5 promoter for E. coli RNA polymerase, with embedded lac operator
     62..78      +  protein_bind   lac operator: The lac repressor binds to the lac operator to inhibit transcription in E. coli. This inhibition can be relieved by adding lactose or isopropyl-β-D-thiogalactopyranoside (IPTG). lac repressor encoded by lacI
    127..144     +  CDS            7xHis (fragment): 6xHis affinity tag
    151..858     +  CDS            mCherry: mCherry is a basic (constitutively fluorescent) red fluorescent protein published in 2004, derived from Discosoma sp.. It is reported to be a very rapidly-maturing monomer with low acid sensitivity.
    883..977     +  terminator     lambda t0 terminator: transcription terminator from phage lambda
    992..1020    +  promoter       cat promoter (fragment): promoter of the E. coli cat gene encoding chloramphenicol acetyltransferase
   1021..1677    +  CDS            cat: CAT_ECOLX - Experimental evidence at protein level: Swiss-Prot protein existence level 1. This enzyme is an effector of chloramphenicol resistance in bacteria. From Escherichia coli. This protein is used as a marker in many commonly used cloning vectors, such as pACYC184.
   1745..1831    +  terminator     rrnB T1 terminator: Escherichia coli rrnB; transcription terminator T1 from the E. coli rrnB gene
   1843..1884    +  CDS            rop (fragment): Rop protein, which maintains plasmids at low copy number; rop
   1986..2126    +  misc_feature   bom: basis of mobility region from pBR322
   2312..2900    -  rep_origin     ori: high-copy-number ColE1/pMB1/pBR322/pUC origin of replication
   3071..3931    -  CDS            AmpR: β-lactamase; bla; confers resistance to ampicillin, carbenicillin, and related antibiotics
   3932..4036    -  promoter       AmpR promoter: bla
>Addgene plasmid #48732 | mCherryS131C | depositor full sequence | sequence record 71018 | mCherryS131C sequence 4136 bps
CTCGAGAAATCATAAAAAATTTATTTGCTTTGTGAGCGGATAACAATTATAATAGATTCAATTGTGAGCG
GATAACAATTTCACACAGAATTCATTAAAGAGGAGAAATTAACTATGAGAGGATCGCATCACCATCACCA
TCACGGATCCATGGTGTCTAAAGGTGAAGAAGATAACATGGCCATCATCAAAGAATTTATGCGTTTCAAA
GTGCATATGGAAGGTAGCGTTAATGGCCACGAATTTGAAATTGAAGGCGAAGGTGAAGGTCGTCCGTATG
AAGGTACCCAGACGGCAAAACTGAAAGTGACCAAAGGCGGTCCGCTGCCGTTTGCCTGGGATATTCTGTC
TCCGCAGTTCATGTATGGTAGTAAAGCGTACGTTAAACATCCGGCCGATATCCCGGATTATCTGAAACTG
TCTTTTCCGGAAGGCTTCAAATGGGAACGTGTGATGAACTTCGAAGATGGCGGTGTGGTTACCGTTACGC
AGGATAGCTCTCTGCAGGATGGTGAATTTATCTACAAAGTGAAACTGCGCGGTACCAATTTCCCGTGCGA
TGGCCCGGTTATGCAGAAGAAAACCATGGGCTGGGAAGCCAGTAGCGAACGTATGTACCCGGAAGATGGT
GCACTGAAAGGCGAAATCAAACAGCGCCTGAAACTGAAAGATGGCGGTCACTATGATGCAGAAGTGAAAA
CCACGTACAAAGCGAAAAAACCGGTGCAGCTGCCGGGTGCATACAACGTTAACATCAAACTGGATATCAC
CAGCCATAACGAAGATTATACGATCGTTGAACAGTACGAACGTGCAGAAGGTCGTCACTCTACCGGTGGT
ATGGATGAACTGTACAAATAAAAGCTTAATTAGCTGAGCTTGGACTCCTGTTGATAGATCCAGTAATGAC
CTCAGAACTCCATCTGGATTTGTTCAGAACGCTCGGTTGCCGCCGGGCGTTTTTTATTGGTGAGAATCCA
AGCTAGCTTGGCGAGATTTTCAGGAGCTAAGGAAGCTAAAATGGAGAAAAAAATCACTGGATATACCACC
GTTGATATATCCCAATGGCATCGTAAAGAACATTTTGAGGCATTTCAGTCAGTTGCTCAATGTACCTATA
ACCAGACCGTTCAGCTGGATATTACGGCCTTTTTAAAGACCGTAAAGAAAAATAAGCACAAGTTTTATCC
GGCCTTTATTCACATTCTTGCCCGCCTGATGAATGCTCATCCGGAATTTCGTATGGCAATGAAAGACGGT
GAGCTGGTGATATGGGATAGTGTTCACCCTTGTTACACCGTTTTCCATGAGCAAACTGAAACGTTTTCAT
CGCTCTGGAGTGAATACCACGACGATTTCCGGCAGTTTCTACACATATATTCGCAAGATGTGGCGTGTTA
CGGTGAAAACCTGGCCTATTTCCCTAAAGGGTTTATTGAGAATATGTTTTTCGTCTCAGCCAATCCCTGG
GTGAGTTTCACCAGTTTTGATTTAAACGTGGCCAATATGGACAACTTCTTCGCCCCCGTTTTCACCATGG
GCAAATATTATACGCAAGGCGACAAGGTGCTGATGCCGCTGGCGATTCAGGTTCATCATGCCGTTTGTGA
TGGCTTCCATGTCGGCAGAATGCTTAATGAATTACAACAGTACTGCGATGAGTGGCAGGGCGGGGCGTAA
TTTTTTTAAGGCAGTTATTGGTGCCCTTAAACGCCTGGGGTAATGACTCTCTAGCTTGAGGCATCAAATA
AAACGAAAGGCTCAGTCGAAAGACTGGGCCTTTCGTTTTATCTGTTGTTTGTCGGTGAACGCTCTCCTGA
GTAGGACAAATCCGCCCTCTAGAGCTGCCTCGCGCGTTTCGGTGATGACGGTGAAAACCTCTGACACATG
CAGCTCCCGGAGACGGTCACAGCTTGTCTGTAAGCGGATGCCGGGAGCAGACAAGCCCGTCAGGGCGCGT
CAGCGGGTGTTGGCGGGTGTCGGGGCGCAGCCATGACCCAGTCACGTAGCGATAGCGGAGTGTATACTGG
CTTAACTATGCGGCATCAGAGCAGATTGTACTGAGAGTGCACCATATGCGGTGTGAAATACCGCACAGAT
GCGTAAGGAGAAAATACCGCATCAGGCGCTCTTCCGCTTCCTCGCTCACTGACTCGCTGCGCTCGGTCGT
TCGGCTGCGGCGAGCGGTATCAGCTCACTCAAAGGCGGTAATACGGTTATCCACAGAATCAGGGGATAAC
GCAGGAAAGAACATGTGAGCAAAAGGCCAGCAAAAGGCCAGGAACCGTAAAAAGGCCGCGTTGCTGGCGT
TTTTCCATAGGCTCCGCCCCCCTGACGAGCATCACAAAAATCGACGCTCAAGTCAGAGGTGGCGAAACCC
GACAGGACTATAAAGATACCAGGCGTTTCCCCCTGGAAGCTCCCTCGTGCGCTCTCCTGTTCCGACCCTG
CCGCTTACCGGATACCTGTCCGCCTTTCTCCCTTCGGGAAGCGTGGCGCTTTCTCATAGCTCACGCTGTA
GGTATCTCAGTTCGGTGTAGGTCGTTCGCTCCAAGCTGGGCTGTGTGCACGAACCCCCCGTTCAGCCCGA
CCGCTGCGCCTTATCCGGTAACTATCGTCTTGAGTCCAACCCGGTAAGACACGACTTATCGCCACTGGCA
GCAGCCACTGGTAACAGGATTAGCAGAGCGAGGTATGTAGGCGGTGCTACAGAGTTCTTGAAGTGGTGGC
CTAACTACGGCTACACTAGAAGGACAGTATTTGGTATCTGCGCTCTGCTGAAGCCAGTTACCTTCGGAAA
AAGAGTTGGTAGCTCTTGATCCGGCAAACAAACCACCGCTGGTAGCGGTGGTTTTTTTGTTTGCAAGCAG
CAGATTACGCGCAGAAAAAAAGGATCTCAAGAAGATCCTTTGATCTTTTCTACGGGGTCTGACGCTCAGT
GGAACGAAAACTCACGTTAAGGGATTTTGGTCATGAGATTATCAAAAAGGATCTTCACCTAGATCCTTTT
AAATTAAAAATGAAGTTTTAAATCAATCTAAAGTATATATGAGTAAACTTGGTCTGACAGTTACCAATGC
TTAATCAGTGAGGCACCTATCTCAGCGATCTGTCTATTTCGTTCATCCATAGTTGCCTGACTCCCCGTCG
TGTAGATAACTACGATACGGGAGGGCTTACCATCTGGCCCCAGTGCTGCAATGATACCGCGAGACCCACG
CTCACCGGCTCCAGATTTATCAGCAATAAACCAGCCAGCCGGAAGGGCCGAGCGCAGAAGTGGTCCTGCA
ACTTTATCCGCCTCCATCCAGTCTATTAATTGTTGCCGGGAAGCTAGAGTAAGTAGTTCGCCAGTTAATA
GTTTGCGCAACGTTGTTGCCATTGCTACAGGCATCGTGGTGTCACGCTCGTCGTTTGGTATGGCTTCATT
CAGCTCCGGTTCCCAACGATCAAGGCGAGTTACATGATCCCCCATGTTGTGCAAAAAAGCGGTTAGCTCC
TTCGGTCCTCCGATCGTTGTCAGAAGTAAGTTGGCCGCAGTGTTATCACTCATGGTTATGGCAGCACTGC
ATAATTCTCTTACTGTCATGCCATCCGTAAGATGCTTTTCTGTGACTGGTGAGTACTCAACCAAGTCATT
CTGAGAATAGTGTATGCGGCGACCGAGTTGCTCTTGCCCGGCGTCAATACGGGATAATACCGCGCCACAT
AGCAGAACTTTAAAAGTGCTCATCATTGGAAAACGTTCTTCGGGGCGAAAACTCTCAAGGATCTTACCGC
TGTTGAGATCCAGTTCGATGTAACCCACTCGTGCACCCAACTGATCTTCAGCATCTTTTACTTTCACCAG
CGTTTCTGGGTGAGCAAAAACAGGAAGGCAAAATGCCGCAAAAAAGGGAATAAGGGCGACACGGAAATGT
TGAATACTCATACTCTTCCTTTTTCAATATTATTGAAGCATTTATCAGGGTTATTGTCTCATGAGCGGAT
ACATATTTGAATGTATTTAGAAAAATAAACAAATAGGGGTTCCGCGCACATTTCCCCGAAAAGTGCCACC
TGACGTCTAAGAAACCATTATTATCATGACATTAACCTATAAAAATAGGCGTATCACGAGGCCCTTTCGT
CTTCAC
