>Addgene plasmid #48732 | mCherryS131C | addgene partial sequence | sequence record 71856 | CAT-R 5'-GCAACTGACTGAAATGCCTC-3'
ATCAACGGTGGTATATCCAGTGATTTTTTTCTCCATTTTAGCTTCCTTAGCTCCTGAAAATCTCGCCAAG
CTAGCTTGGATTCTCACCAATAAAAAACGCCCGGCGGCAACCGAGCGTTCTGAACAAATCCAGATGGAGT
TCTGAGGTCATTACTGGATCTATCAACAGGAGTCCAAGCTCAGCTAATTAAGCTTTTATTTGTACAGTTC
ATCCATACCACCGGTAGAGTGACGACCTTCTGCACGTTCGTACTGTTCAACGATCGTATAATCTTCGTTA
TGGCTGGTGATATCCAGTTTGATGTTAACGTTGTATGCACCCGGCAGCTGCACCGGTTTTTTCGCTTTGT
ACGTGGTTTTCACTTCTGCATCATAGTGACCGCCATCTTTCAGTTTCAGGCGCTGTTTGATTTCGCCTTT
CAGTGCACCATCTTCCGGGTACATACGTTCGCTACTGGCTTCCCAGCCCATGGTTTTCTTCTGCATAACC
GGGCCATCGCACGGGAAATTGGTACCGCGCAGTTTCACTTTGTAGATAAATTCACCATCCTGCAGAGAGC
TATCCTGCGTAACGGTAACCACACCGCCATCTTCGAAGTTCATCACACGTTCCCATTTGAAGCCTTCCGG
AAAAGACAGTTTCAGATAATCCGGGATATCGGCCGGATGTTTAACGTACGCTTTACTACCATACATGAAC
TGCGGAGACAGAATATCCCAGGCAAACGGCAGCGGACCGCCTTTGGTCACTTTCAGTTTTGCCGTCTGGG
TACCTTCATACGGACGACCTTCACCTTCGCCTTCAATTTCAAATTCGTGGCCATTAACGCTACCTTCCAT
ATGCACTTTGAAA
