>Addgene plasmid #48732 | mCherryS131C | addgene partial sequence | sequence record 72337 | pQE-F2 5'-CGGATAACAATTTCACACAG-3'
GAGGATCGCATCACCATCACCATCACGGATCCATGGTGTCTAAAGGTGAAGAAGATAACATGGCCATCAT
CAAAGAATTTATGCGTTTCAAAGTGCATATGGAAGGTAGCGTTAATGGCCACGAATTTGAAATTGAAGGC
GAAGGTGAAGGTCGTCCGTATGAAGGTACCCAGACGGCAAAACTGAAAGTGACCAAAGGCGGTCCGCTGC
CGTTTGCCTGGGATATTCTGTCTCCGCAGTTCATGTATGGTAGTAAAGCGTACGTTAAACATCCGGCCGA
TATCCCGGATTATCTGAAACTGTCTTTTCCGGAAGGCTTCAAATGGGAACGTGTGATGAACTTCGAAGAT
GGCGGTGTGGTTACCGTTACGCAGGATAGCTCTCTGCAGGATGGTGAATTTATCTACAAAGTGAAACTGC
GCGGTACCAATTTCCCGTGCGATGGCCCGGTTATGCAGAAGAAAACCATGGGCTGGGAAGCCAGTAGCGA
ACGTATGTACCCGGAAGATGGTGCACTGAAAGGCGAAATCAAACAGCGCCTGAAACTGAAAGATGGCGGT
CACTATGATGCAGAAGTGAAAACCACGTACAAAGCGAAAAAACCGGTGCAGCTGCCGGGTGCATACAACG
TTAACATCAAACTGGATATCACCAGCCATAACGAAGATTATACGATCGTTGAACAGTACGAACGTGCAGA
AGGTCGTCACTCTACCGGTGGTATGGATGAACTGTACAAATAAAAGCTTAATTAGCTGAGCTTGGACTCC
TGTTGATAGATCCAGTAATGACCTCAGAACTCCATCTGGATTTGTTCAGAACGCTCGGTTGCCGCCGGGC
GTTTTTTATTGGTGAGAATCCAAGCTAGCTTGGCGAGATTTTCAGGAGCTAAGGAAGCTAAAATGGAGAA
AAAAATCACTGGATATACCACCGTTGATATATCCCAATGGCATCGTAAA
